Addgene plasmid #46279: pEYFPC1/GgVcl 1-1066 (YFP at N term)
Depositing lab: Susan Craig. Depositing organization: Johns Hopkins University and School of Medicine. Publication: Spatial distribution and functional significance of activated vinculin in living cells. Chen H, Cohen DM, Choudhury DM, Kioka N, Craig SW. J Cell Biol. 2005 May 9;169(3):459-70. 10.1083/jcb.200410100 PubMed 15883197.
Backbone
  Vector backbone: pEYFP-C1
  Backbone manufacturer: Clonetech
  Backbone size w/o insert (bp): 4700
  Total vector size (bp): 7950
  Vector type: Mammalian Expression
  Selectable markers: Neomycin (select with G418)
Growth in bacteria
  Bacterial resistance: Kanamycin, 50 μg/mL
  Growth temperature: 37°C
  Growth strain: DH5alpha
  Copy number: Unknown
Gene/Insert
  Gene/Insert name: Vcl 1-1066 (alt names: Vinculin; Vcl)
  Species: G. gallus (chicken)
  Entrez Gene: VCL (a.k.a. VINC1)
  Promoter: CMV
  Tag / fusion protein: EYFP (N terminal on backbone)
  Cloning method: Restriction Enzyme; 5′ cloning site EcoRI (not destroyed); 3′ cloning site SalI (not destroyed)
  Sequencing primers: 5′ EGFP-C; 3′ SV40 pA R
Terms and licenses: Academic/Nonprofit Terms; Industry Terms: Not Available to Industry
How to cite: pEYFPC1/GgVcl 1-1066 (YFP at N term) was a gift from Susan Craig (Addgene plasmid # 46279 ; http://n2t.net/addgene:46279 ; RRID:Addgene_46279)
