[The description below was written by a language model from this plasmid's Addgene catalogue record and pLannotate feature annotations shown in this document.]
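Description:
pEYFPC1/GgVcl 1-1066 (YFP at N term) is a 7,950 bp mammalian expression plasmid built on the pEYFP-C1 backbone. It produces chicken (Gallus gallus) vinculin, residues 1-1066, fused at its N terminus to the yellow fluorescent protein EYFP. Expression is driven by the human cytomegalovirus immediate early enhancer and promoter. The EYFP coding sequence comes first, followed by a short stretch of the multiple cloning site that serves as a linker, and then the roughly 3.2 kb vinculin open reading frame, inserted between EcoRI and SalI sites that were both preserved. The automated annotation labels this coding sequence by its closest database match, mouse vinculin, but the catalogue record gives the species as chicken. An SV40 polyadenylation signal terminates the transcript.

The backbone carries a high-copy ColE1/pUC-type origin for propagation in E. coli and an f1 phage origin. A single Tn5 aminoglycoside phosphotransferase gene (NeoR/KanR) is placed behind tandem bacterial (bla) and SV40 early promoters and ends with an HSV TK polyadenylation signal. It gives kanamycin resistance in bacteria and G418 resistance for selecting stably transfected mammalian cells. The short large T antigen, ble and bGH poly(A) fragments in the feature table look like residual backbone sequence or partial matches rather than functional elements.

Vinculin is an F-actin-binding protein of cell-matrix and cell-cell adhesions. The associated publication concerns the spatial distribution and function of activated vinculin in living cells, so the construct is suited to live-cell fluorescence imaging of vinculin localisation. The record does not specify the particular experiments in which it was used.
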