Features (pLannotate 1.2.2; 16 found; start..end, strand, type, name):
     61..364     +  enhancer       CMV enhancer: human cytomegalovirus immediate early enhancer
    365..568     +  promoter       CMV promoter: human cytomegalovirus (CMV) immediate early promoter
    613..1329    +  CDS            EYFP: EYFP is a basic (constitutively fluorescent) green/yellow fluorescent protein published in 1996, derived from Aequorea victoria. It is reported to be a very rapidly-maturing weak dimer with high acid sensitivity.
   1330..1364    +  misc_feature   MCS (fragment): multiple cloning site
   1390..4587    +  CDS            Vcl: VINC_MOUSE - Experimental evidence at protein level: Swiss-Prot protein existence level 1. Actin filament (F-actin)-binding protein involved in cell- matrix adhesion and cell-cell adhesion. Regulates cell-surface E- cadherin expression and potentiates mechanosensing by the E-cadherin complex. May also play important roles in cell morphology and locomotion (By similarity). From Mus musculus (Mouse).
   4588..4614    +  misc_feature   MCS (fragment): multiple cloning site
   4631..4715    +  CDS            large T antigen (fragment): large T antigen from SV40 (simian virus 40)
   4738..4859    +  polyA_signal   SV40 poly(A) signal: SV40 polyadenylation signal
   4893..5321    -  rep_origin     f1 ori (sequence partly withheld): f1 bacteriophage origin of replication; arrow indicates direction of (+) strand synthesis
   5348..5452    +  promoter       AmpR promoter: bla
   5454..5811    +  promoter       SV40 promoter: SV40 enhancer and early promoter
   5846..6640    +  CDS            NeoR/KanR: aminoglycoside phosphotransferase from Tn5; aph(3')-II (or nptII); confers resistance to neomycin, kanamycin, and G418 (Geneticin®)
   6661..6813    +  CDS            ble (fragment): BLE_KLEPN - Experimental evidence at protein level: Swiss-Prot protein existence level 1. Binding protein with a strong affinity to the bleomycin family of antibiotics. Binds to CL990; an antimitotic-antibiotic compound. From Klebsiella pneumoniae.
   6872..6919    +  polyA_signal   HSV TK poly(A) signal: herpes simplex virus thymidine kinase polyadenylation signal (Cole and Stacy, 1985)
   7010..7026    -  polyA_signal   bGH poly(A) signal (fragment): bovine growth hormone polyadenylation signal
   7248..7836    +  rep_origin     ori: high-copy-number ColE1/pMB1/pBR322/pUC origin of replication
>Addgene plasmid #46279 | pEYFPC1/GgVcl 1-1066 (YFP at N term) | depositor full sequence | sequence record 65188 | pEYFPC1/GgVcl 1-1066 (YFP at N term) sequence 7950 bps
TAGTTATTAATAGTAATCAATTACGGGGTCATTAGTTCATAGCCCATATATGGAGTTCCGCGTTACATAA
CTTACGGTAAATGGCCCGCCTGGCTGACCGCCCAACGACCCCCGCCCATTGACGTCAATAATGACGTATG
TTCCCATAGTAACGCCAATAGGGACTTTCCATTGACGTCAATGGGTGGAGTATTTACGGTAAACTGCCCA
CTTGGCAGTACATCAAGTGTATCATATGCCAAGTACGCCCCCTATTGACGTCAATGACGGTAAATGGCCC
GCCTGGCATTATGCCCAGTACATGACCTTATGGGACTTTCCTACTTGGCAGTACATCTACGTATTAGTCA
TCGCTATTACCATGGTGATGCGGTTTTGGCAGTACATCAATGGGCGTGGATAGCGGTTTGACTCACGGGG
ATTTCCAAGTCTCCACCCCATTGACGTCAATGGGAGTTTGTTTTGGCACCAAAATCAACGGGACTTTCCA
AAATGTCGTAACAACTCCGCCCCATTGACGCAAATGGGCGGTAGGCGTGTACGGTGGGAGGTCTATATAA
GCAGAGCTGGTTTAGTGAACCGTCAGATCCGCTAGCGCTACCGGTCGCCACCATGGTGAGCAAGGGCGAG
GAGCTGTTCACCGGGGTGGTGCCCATCCTGGTCGAGCTGGACGGCGACGTAAACGGCCACAAGTTCAGCG
TGTCCGGCGAGGGCGAGGGCGATGCCACCTACGGCAAGCTGACCCTGAAGTTCATCTGCACCACCGGCAA
GCTGCCCGTGCCCTGGCCCACCCTCGTGACCACCTTCGGCTACGGCCTGCAGTGCTTCGCCCGCTACCCC
GACCACATGAAGCAGCACGACTTCTTCAAGTCCGCCATGCCCGAAGGCTACGTCCAGGAGCGCACCATCT
TCTTCAAGGACGACGGCAACTACAAGACCCGCGCCGAGGTGAAGTTCGAGGGCGACACCCTGGTGAACCG
CATCGAGCTGAAGGGCATCGACTTCAAGGAGGACGGCAACATCCTGGGGCACAAGCTGGAGTACAACTAC
AACAGCCACAACGTCTATATCATGGCCGACAAGCAGAAGAACGGCATCAAGGTGAACTTCAAGATCCGCC
ACAACATCGAGGACGGCAGCGTGCAGCTCGCCGACCACTACCAGCAGAACACCCCCATCGGCGACGGCCC
CGTGCTGCTGCCCGACAACCACTACCTGAGCTACCAGTCCGCCCTGAGCAAAGACCCCAACGAGAAGCGC
GATCACATGGTCCTGCTGGAGTTCGTGACCGCCGCCGGGATCACTCTCGGCATGGACGAGCTGTACAAGT
CCGGACTCAGATCTCGAGCTCAAGCTTCGAATTCCGGCCCCCCCTGCCCCGCCGCCGCCATGCCCGTCTT
CCACACGCGCACCATCGAGAGCATCTTGGAGCCCGTGGCTCAGCAGATCTCCCACCTGGTCATCATGCAC
GAGGAGGGGGAGGTAGACGGCAAGGCCATCCCGGACCTCACCGCCCCCGTGTCGGCCGTGCAGGCCGCTG
TCAGCAACCTGGTGCGGGTTGGAAAAGAAACTGTGCAGACAACAGAAGACCAGATCTTGAAAAGGGATAT
GCCACCAGCATTCATCAAAGTAGAGAATGCCTGCACCAAGCTCGTTCGAGCAGCCCAGATGCTGCAAGCA
GATCCTTATTCAGTACCAGCTCGTGACTACCTAATTGATGGATCAAGAGGCATCCTTTCTGGAACATCAG
ACTTACTTCTGACATTTGATGAAGCGGAGGTCCGTAAAATCATCCGTGTCTGCAAAGGAATATTGGAATA
TCTGACTGTGGCAGAAGTAGTAGAGACTATGGAGGATTTGGTGACATATACAAAGAATCTAGGGCCAGGA
ATGACAAAGATGGCGAAAATGATCGATGAGAGACAACAGGAATTAACTCATCAGGAACATAGGGTTATGC
TGGTGAACTCCATGAATACTGTGAAGGAGCTATTGCCTGTACTTATTTCAGCTATGAAGATCTTTGTAAC
CACAAAAAACACTAAAAGCCAGGGAATAGAAGAGGCCTTGAAAAATCGCAATTTCACAGTAGAGAAAATG
AGTGCTGAGATAAATGAAATAATCCGTGTATTACAACTCACTTCCTGGGATGAAGATGCCTGGGCCAGCA
AGGACACTGAAGCCATGAAAAGAGCTTTAGCCCTAATAGATTCAAAGATGAACCAGGCAAAAGGCTGGCT
GAGAGATCCAAACGCACCTCCAGGGGATGCTGGTGAGCAAGCAATAAGGCAGATCCTTGATGAAGCTGGA
AAAGCAGGAGAATTGTGTGCAGGCAAAGAACGCAGGGAGATTCTGGGAACATGCAAAACTTTGGGCCAAA
TGACTGATCAACTTGCTGATCTCCGAGCTAGAGGACAGGGTGCTACACCGATGGCAATGCAGAAGGCACA
GCAGGTGTCACAAGGCCTGGATTTGCTCACTGCAAAAGTGGAGAATGCAGCCCGGAAATTGGAGGCCATG
ACAAACTCTAAGCAGGCTATTGCAAAGAAGATTGATGCTGCTCAGAACTGGCTTGCGGATCCCAACGGCG
GAAGTGAAGGAGAAGAACACATTCGAGGAATTATGTCTGAAGCAAGGAAAGTTGCAGAATTGTGTGAGGA
GCCTAAAGAAAGAGATGATATCCTTCGCTCCTTGGGGGAAATCTCTGCTCTGACAGCTAAGCTGTCAGAT
CTGCGACGACATGGGAAAGGCGACTCTCCTGAGGCCCGTGCATTGGCCAAGCAAATAGCTACATCACTTC
AGAACTTACAGTCCAAAACAAACAGAGCTGTAGCAAATACTAGGCCAGTTAAAGCTGCTGTCCATTTGGA
GGGCAAGATTGAGCAAGCCCAGAGGTGGATAGATAATCCTACAGTTGATGATCGGGGAGTAGGCCAGGCA
GCAATTCGGGGTTTGGTTGCAGAAGGTCGTCGTCTAGCCAATGTCATGATGGGACCTTATCGTCAGGACC
TGCTTGCCAAATGTGACCGTGTAGACCAGCTGGCTGCTCAGCTTGCTGACCTTGCAGCAAGAGGGGAAGG
AGAGTCTCCTCAGGCTAGGGCAATTGCTGCTCAGCTTCAGGACTCCCTGAAGGATCTCAAAGCACGGATG
CAAGAAGCAATGACCCAGGAGGTGTCTGATGTTTTCAGTGACACTACAACCCCTATTAAGTTGTTAGCAG
TAGCAGCCACTGCTCCTTCTGATACTCCCAATAGAGAAGAGGTGTTTGAAGAAAGAGCAGCAAATTTTGA
AAACCATGCTGCTAGACTGGGAGCAACAGCAGAAAAAGCAGCTGCAGTTGGAACTGCTAATAAAACTACT
GTGGAAGGCATTCAGGCAACAGTCAAATCTGCAAGGGAGCTTACACCACAGGTAGTATCGGCTGCTCGAA
TCCTCCTGAGAAATCCTGGAAATCAAGCTGCTTATGAGCATTTTGAGACAATGAAAAACCAATGGATTGA
TAATGTAGAAAAGATGACAGGGCTGGTGGATGAGGCCATCGATACCAAGTCTCTGTTGGATGCATCAGAA
GAGGCTATTAAGAAGGATCTTGATAAATGCAAAGTTGCAATGGCCAATATGCAACCTCAGATGCTGGTAG
CTGGAGCCACCAGCATTGCTAGACGAGCGAACCGCATCCTGCTTGTGGCAAAACGGGAGGTTGAAAATTC
AGAAGACCCTAAATTCAGGGAGGCTGTTAAAGCAGCTTCTGATGAGCTGAGCAAAACCATATCACCGATG
GTAATGGATGCTAAAGCTGTAGCAGGAAATATCTCTGATCCTGGTTTGCAGAAGAGTTTCTTGGATTCTG
GATACAGGATTCTGGGAGCTGTGGCCAAAGTCAGAGAAGCCTTTCAGCCTCAGGAGCCAGACTTTCCCCC
TCCTCCTCCTGACCTAGAGCATCTCCATCTGACTGATGAGCTTGCTCCTCCAAAACCACCACTTCCAGAA
GGTGAGGTTCCCCCACCCAGACCACCACCCCCTGAAGAAAAAGATGAGGAGTTCCCAGAGCAGAAAGCAG
GAGAAGCTATTAATCAGCCCATGATGATGGCTGCTAGGCAGTTGCATGACGAGGCTCGGAAATGGTCTAG
CAAGGGTAACGACATCATTGCTGCTGCTAAACGAATGGCGCTGCTCATGGCTGAGATGTCACGCCTGGTG
CGAGGAGGCAGCGGAAACAAGCGTGCCCTCATCCAGTGTGCAAAAGATATTGCTAAGGCATCGGATGAAG
TCACTCGATTGGCCAAAGAGGTGGCCAAGCAATGTACTGATAAACGCATTAGAACAAACCTCTTACAGGT
CTGTGAGCGAATCCCAACCATCAGCACGCAGCTCAAAATTCTTTCCACAGTGAAAGCTACCATGCTGGGC
AGGACTAACATCAGCGATGAAGAATCAGAACAGGCAACTGAGATGTTGGTTCATAACGCCCAGAACCTCA
TGCAGTCTGTGAAGGAAACTGTGAGAGAAGCTGAAGCAGCATCCATTAAGATAAGAACAGATGCCGGATT
CACTCTGCGCTGGGTCAGAAAGACCCCATGGTATCAGGTCGACGGTACCGCGGGCCCGGGATCCACCGGA
TCTAGATAACTGATCATAATCAGCCATACCACATTTGTAGAGGTTTTACTTGCTTTAAAAAACCTCCCAC
ACCTCCCCCTGAACCTGAAACATAAAATGAATGCAATTGTTGTTGTTAACTTGTTTATTGCAGCTTATAA
TGGTTACAAATAAAGCAATAGCATCACAAATTTCACAAATAAAGCATTTTTTTCACTGCATTCTAGTTGT
GGTTTGTCCAAACTCATCAATGTATCTTAAGGCGTAAATTGTAAGCGTTAATATTTTGTTAAAATTCGCG
TTAAATTTTTGTTAAATCAGCTCATTTTTTAACCAATAGGCCGAAATCGGCAAAATCCCTTATAAATCAA
AAGAATAGACCGAGATAGGGT
[37 nt withheld, positions 4992-5028]
AAAGAACGTGGACTCCAACGTCAAAGG
[49 nt withheld, positions 5056-5104]
T
[91 nt withheld, positions 5106-5196]
G
[124 nt withheld, positions 5198-5321]
CAGGTGGCACTTTTCGGGGAAATGTGCGCGGAACCCCTATTTGTTTATTTTTCTAAATACATTCAAATAT
GTATCCGCTCATGAGACAATAACCCTGATAAATGCTTCAATAATATTGAAAAAGGAAGAGTCCTGAGGCG
GAAAGAACCAGCTGTGGAATGTGTGTCAGTTAGGGTGTGGAAAGTCCCCAGGCTCCCCAGCAGGCAGAAG
TATGCAAAGCATGCATCTCAATTAGTCAGCAACCAGGTGTGGAAAGTCCCCAGGCTCCCCAGCAGGCAGA
AGTATGCAAAGCATGCATCTCAATTAGTCAGCAACCATAGTCCCGCCCCTAACTCCGCCCATCCCGCCCC
TAACTCCGCCCAGTTCCGCCCATTCTCCGCCCCATGGCTGACTAATTTTTTTTATTTATGCAGAGGCCGA
GGCCGCCTCGGCCTCTGAGCTATTCCAGAAGTAGTGAGGAGGCTTTTTTGGAGGCCTAGGCTTTTGCAAA
GATCGATCAAGAGACAGGATGAGGATCGTTTCGCATGATTGAACAAGATGGATTGCACGCAGGTTCTCCG
GCCGCTTGGGTGGAGAGGCTATTCGGCTATGACTGGGCACAACAGACAATCGGCTGCTCTGATGCCGCCG
TGTTCCGGCTGTCAGCGCAGGGGCGCCCGGTTCTTTTTGTCAAGACCGACCTGTCCGGTGCCCTGAATGA
ACTGCAAGACGAGGCAGCGCGGCTATCGTGGCTGGCCACGACGGGCGTTCCTTGCGCAGCTGTGCTCGAC
GTTGTCACTGAAGCGGGAAGGGACTGGCTGCTATTGGGCGAAGTGCCGGGGCAGGATCTCCTGTCATCTC
ACCTTGCTCCTGCCGAGAAAGTATCCATCATGGCTGATGCAATGCGGCGGCTGCATACGCTTGATCCGGC
TACCTGCCCATTCGACCACCAAGCGAAACATCGCATCGAGCGAGCACGTACTCGGATGGAAGCCGGTCTT
GTCGATCAGGATGATCTGGACGAAGAGCATCAGGGGCTCGCGCCAGCCGAACTGTTCGCCAGGCTCAAGG
CGAGCATGCCCGACGGCGAGGATCTCGTCGTGACCCATGGCGATGCCTGCTTGCCGAATATCATGGTGGA
AAATGGCCGCTTTTCTGGATTCATCGACTGTGGCCGGCTGGGTGTGGCGGACCGCTATCAGGACATAGCG
TTGGCTACCCGTGATATTGCTGAAGAGCTTGGCGGCGAATGGGCTGACCGCTTCCTCGTGCTTTACGGTA
TCGCCGCTCCCGATTCGCAGCGCATCGCCTTCTATCGCCTTCTTGACGAGTTCTTCTGAGCGGGACTCTG
GGGTTCGAAATGACCGACCAAGCGACGCCCAACCTGCCATCACGAGATTTCGATTCCACCGCCGCCTTCT
ATGAAAGGTTGGGCTTCGGAATCGTTTTCCGGGACGCCGGCTGGATGATCCTCCAGCGCGGGGATCTCAT
GCTGGAGTTCTTCGCCCACCCTAGGGGGAGGCTAACTGAAACACGGAAGGAGACAATACCGGAAGGAACC
CGCGCTATGACGGCAATAAAAAGACAGAATAAAACGCACGGTGTTGGGTCGTTTGTTCATAAACGCGGGG
TTCGGTCCCAGGGCTGGCACTCTGTCGATACCCCACCGAGACCCCATTGGGGCCAATACGCCCGCGTTTC
TTCCTTTTCCCCACCCCACCCCCCAAGTTCGGGTGAAGGCCCAGGGCTCGCAGCCAACGTCGGGGCGGCA
GGCCCTGCCATAGCCTCAGGTTACTCATATATACTTTAGATTGATTTAAAACTTCATTTTTAATTTAAAA
GGATCTAGGTGAAGATCCTTTTTGATAATCTCATGACCAAAATCCCTTAACGTGAGTTTTCGTTCCACTG
AGCGTCAGACCCCGTAGAAAAGATCAAAGGATCTTCTTGAGATCCTTTTTTTCTGCGCGTAATCTGCTGC
TTGCAAACAAAAAAACCACCGCTACCAGCGGTGGTTTGTTTGCCGGATCAAGAGCTACCAACTCTTTTTC
CGAAGGTAACTGGCTTCAGCAGAGCGCAGATACCAAATACTGTCCTTCTAGTGTAGCCGTAGTTAGGCCA
CCACTTCAAGAACTCTGTAGCACCGCCTACATACCTCGCTCTGCTAATCCTGTTACCAGTGGCTGCTGCC
AGTGGCGATAAGTCGTGTCTTACCGGGTTGGACTCAAGACGATAGTTACCGGATAAGGCGCAGCGGTCGG
GCTGAACGGGGGGTTCGTGCACACAGCCCAGCTTGGAGCGAACGACCTACACCGAACTGAGATACCTACA
GCGTGAGCTATGAGAAAGCGCCACGCTTCCCGAAGGGAGAAAGGCGGACAGGTATCCGGTAAGCGGCAGG
GTCGGAACAGGAGAGCGCACGAGGGAGCTTCCAGGGGGAAACGCCTGGTATCTTTATAGTCCTGTCGGGT
TTCGCCACCTCTGACTTGAGCGTCGATTTTTGTGATGCTCGTCAGGGGGGCGGAGCCTATGGAAAAACGC
CAGCAACGCGGCCTTTTTACGGTTCCTGGCCTTTTGCTGGCCTTTTGCTCACATGTTCTTTCCTGCGTTA
TCCCCTGATTCTGTGGATAACCGTATTACCGCCATGCAT
