>Addgene plasmid #46279 | pEYFPC1/GgVcl 1-1066 (YFP at N term) | addgene partial sequence | sequence record 66921 | CMV-F 5'-CGCAAATGGGCGGTAGGCGTG-3'
AGCAGAGCTGGTTTAGTGAACCGTCAGATCCGCTAGCGCTACCGGTCGCCACCATGGTGAGCAAGGGCGA
GGAGCTGTTCACCGGGGTGGTGCCCATCCTGGTCGAGCTGGACGGCGACGTAAACGGCCACAAGTTCAGC
GTGTCCGGCGAGGGCGAGGGCGATGCCACCTACGGCAAGCTGACCCTGAAGTTCATCTGCACCACCGGCA
AGCTGCCCGTGCCCTGGCCCACCCTCGTGACCACCTTCGGCTACGGCCTGCAGTGCTTCGCCCGCTACCC
CGACCACATGAAGCAGCACGACTTCTTCAAGTCCGCCATGCCCGAAGGCTACGTCCAGGAGCGCACCATC
TTCTTCAAGGACGACGGCAACTACAAGACCCGCGCCGAGGTGAAGTTCGAGGGCGACACCCTGGTGAACC
GCATCGAGCTGAAGGGCATCGACTTCAAGGAGGACGGCAACATCCTGGGGCACAAGCTGGAGTACAACTA
CAACAGCCACAACGTCTATATCATGGCCGACAAGCAGAAGAACGGCATCAAGGTGAACTTCAAGATCCGC
CACAACATCGAGGACGGCAGCGTGCAGCTCGCCGACCACTACCAGCAGAACACCCCCATCGGCGACGGCC
CCGTGCTGCTGCCCGACAACCACTACCTGAGCTACCAGTCCGCCCTGAGCAAAGACCCCAACGAGAAGCG
CGATCACATGGTCCTGCTGGAGTTCGTGACCGCCGCCGGGATCACTCTCGGCATGGACGAGCTGTACAAG
TCCGGACTCAGATCTCGAGCTCAAGCTTCGAATTCCGGCCCCCCCTGCCCCGCCGCCGCCATGCCCGTCT
TCCACACGCGCAC
