>Addgene plasmid #46279 | pEYFPC1/GgVcl 1-1066 (YFP at N term) | addgene partial sequence | sequence record 66923 | EGFP-C 5'-CATGGTCCTGCTGGAGTTCGTG-3'
GACGAGCTGTACAAGTCCGGACTCAGATCTCGAGCTCAAGCTTCGAATTCCGGCCCCCCCTGCCCCGCCG
CCGCCATGCCCGTCTTCCACACGCGCACCATCGAGAGCATCTTGGAGCCCGTGGCTCAGCAGATCTCCCA
CCTGGTCATCATGCACGAGGAGGGGGAGGTAGACGGCAAGGCCATCCCGGACCTCACCGCCCCCGTGTCG
GCCGTGCAGGCCGCTGTCAGCAACCTGGTGCGGGTTGGAAAAGAAACTGTGCAGACAACAGAAGACCAGA
TCTTGAAAAGGGATATGCCACCAGCATTCATCAAAGTAGAGAATGCCTGCACCAAGCTCGTTCGAGCAGC
CCAGATGCTGCAAGCAGATCCTTATTCAGTACCAGCTCGTGACTACCTAATTGATGGATCAAGAGGCATC
CTTTCTGGAACATCAGACTTACTTCTGACATTTGATGAAGCGGAGGTCCGTAAAATCATCCGTGTCTGCA
AAGGAATATTGGAATATCTGACTGTGGCAGAAGTAGTAGAGACTATGGAGGATTTGGTGACATATACAAA
GAATCTAGGGCCAGGAATGACAAAGATGGCGAAAATGATCGATGAGAGACAACAGGAATTAACTCATCAG
GAACATAGGGTTATGCTGGTGAACTCCATGAATACTGTGAAGGAGCTATTGCCTGTACTTATTTCAGCTA
TGAAGATCTTTGTAACCACAAAAAACACTAAAAGCCAGGGAATAGAAGAGGCCTTGAAAAATCGCAATTT
CACAGTAGAGAAAATGAGTGCTGAGATAAATGAAATAATCCGTGTATTACAACTCACTTCCTGGGATGAA
GATGCCTGGGCCAGCAAGGACACTGAA
